>Addgene plasmid #74815 | pGWB421 | depositor full sequence | sequence record 141495 | pGWB421 sequence 12092 bps
TTTCACGCCCTTTTAAATATCCGATTATTCTAATAAACGCTCTTTTCTCTTAGGTTTACCCGCCAATATA
TCCTGTCAAACACTGATAGTTTAAACTGAAGGCGGGAAACGACAATCTGATCCAAGCTCAAGCTGCTCTA
GCATTCGCCATTCAGGCTGCGCAACTGTTGGGAAGGGCGATCGGTGCGGGCCTCTTCGCTATTACGCCAG
CTGGCGAAAGGGGGATGTGCTGCAAGGCGATTAAGTTGGGTAACGCCAGGGTTTTCCCAGTCACGACGTT
GTAAAACGACGGCCAGTGCCAAGCTTGCATGCCTGCAGGTCCCCAGATTAGCCTTTTCAATTTCAGAAAG
AATGCTAACCCACAGATGGTTAGAGAGGCTTACGCAGCAGGTCTCATCAAGACGATCTACCCGAGCAATA
ATCTCCAGGAAATCAAATACCTTCCCAAGAAGGTTAAAGATGCAGTCAAAAGATTCAGGACTAACTGCAT
CAAGAACACAGAGAAAGATATATTTCTCAAGATCAGAAGTACTATTCCAGTATGGACGATTCAAGGCTTG
CTTCACAAACCAAGGCAAGTAATAGAGATTGGAGTCTCTAAAAAGGTAGTTCCCACTGAATCAAAGGCCA
TGGAGTCAAAGATTCAAATAGAGGACCTAACAGAACTCGCCGTAAAGACTGGCGAACAGTTCATACAGAG
TCTCTTACGACTCAATGACAAGAAGAAAATCTTCGTCAACATGGTGGAGCACGACACACTTGTCTACTCC
AAAAATATCAAAGATACAGTCTCAGAAGACCAAAGGGCAATTGAGACTTTTCAACAAAGGGTAATATCCG
GAAACCTCCTCGGATTCCATTGCCCAGCTATCTGTCACTTTATTGTGAAGATAGTGGAAAAGGAAGGTGG
CTCCTACAAATGCCATCATTGCGATAAAGGAAAGGCCATCGTTGAAGATGCCTCTGCCGACAGTGGTCCC
AAAGATGGACCCCCACCCACGAGGAGCATCGTGGAAAAAGAAGACGTTCCAACCACGTCTTCAAAGCAAG
TGGATTGATGTGATATCTCCACTGACGTAAGGGATGACGCACAATCCCACTATCCTTCGCAAGACCCTTC
CTCTATATAAGGAAGTTCATTTCATTTGGAGAGAACACGGGGGACTCTAGAATGAGCGGGTTAATTAACG
GTGAACAAAAGCTAATCTCCGAGGAAGACTTGAACGGTGAACAAAAATTAATCTCAGAAGAAGACTTGAA
CGGACTCGACGGTGAACAAAAGTTGATTTCTGAAGAAGATTTGAACGGTGAACAAAAGCTAATCTCCGAG
GAAGACTTGAACGGTGAACAAAAATTAATCTCAGAAGAAGACTTGAACGGACTCGACGGTGAACAAAAGT
TGATTTCTGAAGAAGATTTGAACGGTGAACAAAAGCTAATCTCCGAGGAAGACTTGAACGGTGAACAAAA
ATTAATCTCAGAAGAAGACTTGAACGGACTCGACGGTGAACAAAAGTTGATTTCTGAAGAAGATTTGAAC
GGTGAACAAAAGCTAATCTCCGAGGAAGACTTGAACGGTAGCGCTGTTATCACAAGTTTGTACAAAAAAG
CTGAACGAGAAACGTAAAATGATATAAATATCAATATATTAAATTAGATTTTGCATAAAAAACAGACTAC
ATAATACTGTAAAACACAACATATCCAGTCACTATGGCGGCCCCTCGAGGGGCCGCATTAGGCACCCCAG
GCTTTACACTTTATGCTTCCGGCTCGTATAATGTGTGGATTTTGAGTTAGGATCCGGCGAGATTTTCAGG
AGCTAAGGAAGCTAAAATGGAGAAAAAAATCACTGGATATACCACCGTTGATATATCCCAATGGCATCGT
AAAGAACATTTTGAGGCATTTCAGTCAGTTGCTCAATGTACCTATAACCAGACCGTTCAGCTGGATATTA
CGGCCTTTTTAAAGACCGTAAAGAAAAATAAGCACAAGTTTTATCCGGCCTTTATTCACATTCTTGCCCG
CCTGATGAATGCTCATCCGGAATTCCGTATGGCAATGAAAGACGGTGAGCTGGTGATATGGGATAGTGTT
CACCCTTGTTACACCGTTTTCCATGAGCAAACTGAAACGTTTTCATCGCTCTGGAGTGAATACCACGACG
ATTTCCGGCAGTTTCTACACATATATTCGCAAGATGTGGCGTGTTACGGTGAAAACCTGGCCTATTTCCC
TAAAGGGTTTATTGAGAATATGTTTTTCGTCTCAGCCAATCCCTGGGTGAGTTTCACCAGTTTTGATTTA
AACGTGGCCAATATGGACAACTTCTTCGCCCCCGTTTTCACCATGGGCAAATATTATACGCAAGGCGACA
AGGTGCTGATGCCGCTGGCGATTCAGGTTCATCATGCCGTCTGTGATGGCTTCCATGTCGGCAGAATGCT
TAATGAATTACAACAGTACTGCGATGAGTGGCAGGGCGGGGCGTAAACGCGTGGATCCGGCTTACTAAAA
GCCAGATAACAGTATGCGTATTTGCGCGCTGATTTTTGCGGTATAAGAATATATACTGATATGTATACCC
GAAGTATGTCAAAAAGAGGTGTGCTATGAAGCAGCGTATTACAGTGACAGTTGACAGCGACAGCTATCAG
TTGCTCAAGGCATATATGATGTCAATATCTCCGGTCTGGTAAGCACAACCATGCAGAATGAAGCCCGTCG
TCTGCGTGCCGAACGCTGGAAAGCGGAAAATCAGGAAGGGATGGCTGAGGTCGCCCGGTTTATTGAAATG
AACGGCTCTTTTGCTGACGAGAACAGGGACTGGTGAAATGCAGTTTAAGGTTTACACCTATAAAAGAGAG
AGCCGTTATCGTCTGTTTGTGGATGTACAGAGTGATATTATTGACACGCCCGGGCGACGGATGGTGATCC
CCCTGGCCAGTGCACGTCTGCTGTCAGATAAAGTCTCCCGTGAACTTTACCCGGTGGTGCATATCGGGGA
TGAAAGCTGGCGCATGATGACCACCGATATGGCCAGTGTGCCGGTCTCCGTTATCGGGGAAGAAGTGGCT
GATCTCAGCCACCGCGAAAATGACATCAAAAACGCCATTAACCTGATGTTCTGGGGAATATAAATGTCAG
GCTCCCTTATACACAGCCAGTCTGCAGGTCGACCATAGTGACTGGATATGTTGTGTTTTACAGTATTATG
TAGTCTGTTTTTTATGCAAAATCTAATTTAATATATTGATATTTATATCATTTTACGTTTCTCGTTCAGC
TTTCTTGTACAAAGTGGTGATAACCTAGAGCTCGAATTTCCCCGATCGTTCAAACATTTGGCAATAAAGT
TTCTTAAGATTGAATCCTGTTGCCGGTCTTGCGATGATTATCATATAATTTCTGTTGAATTACGTTAAGC
ATGTAATAATTAACATGTAATGCATGACGTTATTTATGAGATGGGTTTTTATGATTAGAGTCCCGCAATT
ATACATTTAATACGCGATAGAAAACAAAATATAGCGCGCAAACTAGGATAAATTATCGCGCGCGGTGTCA
TCTATGTTACTAGATCGGGAATTGGTTCCGGAACCAATTCGTAATCATGGTCATAGCTGTTTCCTGTGTG
AAATTGTTATCCGCTCACAATTCCACACAACATACGAGCCGGAAGCATAAAGTGTAAAGCCTGGGGTGCC
TAATGAGTGAGCTAACTCACATTAGGCTGAATTAGGCGCGCCTATTTCTGAATTCCCGATCTAGTAACAT
AGATGACACCGCGCGCGATAATTTATCCTAGTTTGCGCGCTATATTTTGTTTTCTATCGCGTATTAAATG
TATAATTGCGGGACTCTAATCATAAAAACCCATCTCATAAATAACGTCATGCATTACATGTTAATTATTA
CATGCTTAACGTAATTCAACAGAAATTATATGATAATCATCGCAAGACCGGCAACAGGATTCAATCTTAA
GAAACTTTATTGCCAAATGTTTGAACGATCGGGGATCATCCGGGTCTGTGGCGGGAACTCCACGAAAATA
TCCGAACGCAGCAAGATATCGCGGTGCATCTCGGTCTTGCCTGGGCAGTCGCCGCCGACGCCGTTGATGT
GGACGCCGGGCCCGATCATATTGTCGCTCAGGATCGTGGCGTTGTGCTTGTCGGCCGTTGCTGTCGTAAT
GATATCGGCACCTTCGACCGCCTGTTCCGCAGAGATCCCGTGGGCGAAGAACTCCAGCATGAGATCCCCG
CGCTGGAGGATCATCCAGCCGGCGTCCCGGAAAACGATTCCGAAGCCCAACCTTTCATAGAAGGCGGCGG
TGGAATCGAAATCTCGTGATGGCAGGTTGGGCGTCGCTTGGTCGGTCATTTCGAACCCCAGAGTCCCGCT
CAGAAGAACTCGTCAAGAAGGCGATAGAAGGCGATGCGCTGCGAATCGGGAGCGGCGATACCGTAAAGCA
CGAGGAAGCGGTCAGCCCATTCGCCGCCAAGCTCTTCAGCAATATCACGGGTAGCCAACGCTATGTCCTG
ATAGCGGTCCGCCACACCCAGCCGGCCACAGTCGATGAATCCAGAAAAGCGGCCATTTTCCACCATGATA
TTCGGCAAGCAGGCATCGCCATGGGTCACGACGAGATCATCGCCGTCGGGCATGCGCGCCTTGAGCCTGG
CGAACAGTTCGGCTGGCGCGAGCCCCTGATGCTCTTCGTCCAGATCATCCTGATCGACAAGACCGGCTTC
CATCCGAGTACGTGCTCGCTCGATGCGATGTTTCGCTTGGTGGTCGAATGGGCAGGTAGCCGGATCAAGC
GTATGCAGCCGCCGCATTGCATCAGCCATGATGGATACTTTCTCGGCAGGAGCAAGGTGAGATGACAGGA
GATCCTGCCCCGGCACTTCGCCCAATAGCAGCCAGTCCCTTCCCGCTTCAGTGACAACGTCGAGCACAGC
TGCGCAAGGAACGCCCGTCGTGGCCAGCCACGATAGCCGCGCTGCCTCGTCCTGCAGTTCATTCAGGGCA
CCGGACAGGTCGGTCTTGACAAAAAGAACCGGGCGCCCCTGCGCTGACAGCCGGAACACGGCGGCATCAG
AGCAGCCGATTGTCTGTTGTGCCCAGTCATAGCCGAATAGCCTCTCCACCCAAGCGGCCGGAGAACCTGC
GTGCAATCCATCTTGTTCAATCATGCGAAACGATCCAGATCCGGTGCAGATTATTTGGATTGAGAGTGAA
TATGAGACTCTAATTGGATACCGAGGGGAATTTATGGAACGTCAGTGGAGCATTTTTGACAAGAAATATT
TGCTAGCTGATAGTGACCTTAGGCGACTTTTGAACGCGCAATAATGGTTTCTGACGTATGTGCTTAGCTC
ATTAAACTCCAGAAACCCGCGGCTGAGTGGCTCCTTCAACGTTGCGGTTCTGTCAGTTCCAAACGTAAAA
CGGCTTGTCCCGCGTCATCGGCGGGGGTCATAACGTGACTCCCTTAATTCTCCGCTCATGATGAATTCAG
AAATAAATTCAGCCTAATTCGGCGTTAATTCAGTACATTAAAAACGTCCGCAATGTGTTATTAAGTTGTC
TAAGCGTCAATTTGTTTACACCACAATATATCCTGCCACCAGCCAGCCAACAGCTCCCCGACCGGCAGCT
CGGCACAAAATCACCACTCGATACAGGCAGCCCATCAGTCCGGGACGGCGTCAGCGGGAGAGCCGTTGTA
AGGCGGCAGACTTTGCTCATGTTACCGATGCTATTCGGAAGAACGGCAACTAAGCTGCCGGGTTTGAAAC
ACGGATGATCTCGCGGAGGGTAGCATGTTGATTGTAACGATGACAGAGCGTTGCTGCCTGTGATCAATTC
GGGCACGAACCCAGTGGACATAAGCCTGTTCGGTTCGTAAGCTGTAATGCAAGTAGCGTATGCGCTCACG
CAACTGGTCCAGAACCTTGACCGAACGCAGCGGTGGTAACGGCGCAGTGGCGGTTTTCATGGCTTGTTAT
GACTGTTTTTTTGGGGTACAGTCTATGCCTCGGGCATCCAAGCAGCAAGCGCGTTACGCCGTGGGTCGAT
GTTTGATGTTATGGAGCAGCAACGATGTTACGCAGCAGGGCAGTCGCCCTAAAACAAAGTTAAACATCAT
GGGGGAAGCGGTGATCGCCGAAGTATCGACTCAACTATCAGAGGTAGTTGGCGTCATCGAGCGCCATCTC
GAACCGACGTTGCTGGCCGTACATTTGTACGGCTCCGCAGTGGATGGCGGCCTGAAGCCACACAGTGATA
TTGATTTGCTGGTTACGGTGACCGTAAGGCTTGATGAAACAACGCGGCGAGCTTTGATCAACGACCTTTT
GGAAACTTCGGCTTCCCCTGGAGAGAGCGAGATTCTCCGCGCTGTAGAAGTCACCATTGTTGTGCACGAC
GACATCATTCCGTGGCGTTATCCAGCTAAGCGCGAACTGCAATTTGGAGAATGGCAGCGCAATGACATTC
TTGCAGGTATCTTCGAGCCAGCCACGATCGACATTGATCTGGCTATCTTGCTGACAAAAGCAAGAGAACA
TAGCGTTGCCTTGGTAGGTCCAGCGGCGGAGGAACTCTTTGATCCGGTTCCTGAACAGGATCTATTTGAG
GCGCTAAATGAAACCTTAACGCTATGGAACTCGCCGCCCGACTGGGCTGGCGATGAGCGAAATGTAGTGC
TTACGTTGTCCCGCATTTGGTACAGCGCAGTAACCGGCAAAATCGCGCCGAAGGATGTCGCTGCCGACTG
GGCAATGGAGCGCCTGCCGGCCCAGTATCAGCCCGTCATACTTGAAGCTAGACAGGCTTATCTTGGACAA
GAAGAAGATCGCTTGGCCTCGCGCGCAGATCAGTTGGAAGAATTTGTCCACTACGTGAAAGGCGAGATCA
CCAAGGTAGTCGGCAAATAATGTCTAGCTAGAAATTCGTTCAAGCCGACGCCGCTTCGCGGCGCGGCTTA
ACTCAAGCGTTAGATGCACTAAGCACATAATTGCTCACAGCCAAACTATCAGGTCAAGTCTGCTTTTATT
ATTTTTAAGCGTGCATAATAAGCCCTACACAAATTGGGAGATATATCATGCATGACCAAAATCCCTTAAC
GTGAGTTTTCGTTCCACTGAGCGTCAGACCCCGTAGAAAAGATCAAAGGATCTTCTTGAGATCCTTTTTT
TCTGCGCGTAATCTGCTGCTTGCAAACAAAAAAACCACCGCTACCAGCGGTGGTTTGTTTGCCGGATCAA
GAGCTACCAACTCTTTTTCCGAAGGTAACTGGCTTCAGCAGAGCGCAGATACCAAATACTGTCCTTCTAG
TGTAGCCGTAGTTAGGCCACCACTTCAAGAACTCTGTAGCACCGCCTACATACCTCGCTCTGCTAATCCT
GTTACCAGTGGCTGCTGCCAGTGGCGATAAGTCGTGTCTTACCGGGTTGGACTCAAGACGATAGTTACCG
GATAAGGCGCAGCGGTCGGGCTGAACGGGGGGTTCGTGCACACAGCCCAGCTTGGAGCGAACGACCTACA
CCGAACTGAGATACCTACAGCGTGAGCTATGAGAAAGCGCCACGCTTCCCGAAGGGAGAAAGGCGGACAG
GTATCCGGTAAGCGGCAGGGTCGGAACAGGAGAGCGCACGAGGGAGCTTCCAGGGGGAAACGCCTGGTAT
CTTTATAGTCCTGTCGGGTTTCGCCACCTCTGACTTGAGCGTCGATTTTTGTGATGCTCGTCAGGGGGGC
GGAGCCTATGGAAAAACGCCAGCAACGCGGCCTTTTTACGGTTCCTGGCCTTTTGCTGGCCTTTTGCTCA
CATGTTCTTTCCTGCGTTATCCCCTGATTCTGTGGATAACCGTATTACCGCCTTTGAGTGAGCTGATACC
GCTCGCCGCAGCCGAACGACCGAGCGCAGCGAGTCAGTGAGCGAGGAAGCGGAAGAGCGCCTGATGCGGT
ATTTTCTCCTTACGCATCTGTGCGGTATTTCACACCGCATATGGTGCACTCTCAGTACAATCTGCTCTGA
TGCCGCATAGTTAAGCCAGTATACACTCCGCTATCGCTACGTGACTGGGTCATGGCTGCGCCCCGACACC
CGCCAACACCCGCTGACGCGCCCTGACGGGCTTGTCTGCTCCCGGCATCCGCTTACAGACAAGCTGTGAC
CGTCTCCGGGAGCTGCATGTGTCAGAGGTTTTCACCGTCATCACCGAAACGCGCGAGGCAGGGTGCCTTG
ATGTGGGCGCCGGCGGTCGAGTGGCGACGGCGCGGCTTGTCCGCGCCCTGGTAGATTGCCTGGCCGTAGG
CCAGCCATTTTTGAGCGGCCAGCGGCCGCGATAGGCCGACGCGAAGCGGCGGGGCGTAGGGAGCGCAGCG
ACCGAAGGGTAGGCGCTTTTTGCAGCTCTTCGGCTGTGCGCTGGCCAGACAGTTATGCACAGGCCAGGCG
GGTTTTAAGAGTTTTAATAAGTTTTAAAGAGTTTTAGGCGGAAAAATCGCCTTTTTTCTCTTTTATATCA
GTCACTTACATGTGTGACCGGTTCCCAATGTACGGCTTTGGGTTCCCAATGTACGGGTTCCGGTTCCCAA
TGTACGGCTTTGGGTTCCCAATGTACGTGCTATCCACAGGAAAGAGACCTTTTCGACCTTTTTCCCCTGC
TAGGGCAATTTGCCCTAGCATCTGCTCCGTACATTAGGAACCGGCGGATGCTTCGCCCTCGATCAGGTTG
CGGTAGCGCATGACTAGGATCGGGCCAGCCTGCCCCGCCTCCTCCTTCAAATCGTACTCCGGCAGGTCAT
TTGACCCGATCAGCTTGCGCACGGTGAAACAGAACTTCTTGAACTCTCCGGCGCTGCCACTGCGTTCGTA
GATCGTCTTGAACAACCATCTGGCTTCTGCCTTGCCTGCGGCGCGGCGTGCCAGGCGGTAGAGAAAACGG
CCGATGCCGGGATCGATCAAAAAGTAATCGGGGTGAACCGTCAGCACGTCCGGGTTCTTGCCTTCTGTGA
TCTCGCGGTACATCCAATCAGCTAGCTCGATCTCGATGTACTCCGGCCGCCCGGTTTCGCTCTTTACGAT
CTTGTAGCGGCTAATCAAGGCTTCACCCTCGGATACCGTCACCAGGCGGCCGTTCTTGGCCTTCTTCGTA
CGCTGCATGGCAACGTGCGTGGTGTTTAACCGAATGCAGGTTTCTACCAGGTCGTCTTTCTGCTTTCCGC
CATCGGCTCGCCGGCAGAACTTGAGTACGTCCGCAACGTGTGGACGGAACACGCGGCCGGGCTTGTCTCC
CTTCCCTTCCCGGTATCGGTTCATGGATTCGGTTAGATGGGAAACCGCCATCAGTACCAGGTCGTAATCC
CACACACTGGCCATGCCGGCCGGCCCTGCGGAAACCTCTACGTGCCCGTCTGGAAGCTCGTAGCGGATCA
CCTCGCCAGCTCGTCGGTCACGCTTCGACAGACGGAAAACGGCCACGTCCATGATGCTGCGACTATCGCG
GGTGCCCACGTCATAGAGCATCGGAACGAAAAAATCTGGTTGCTCGTCGCCCTTGGGCGGCTTCCTAATC
GACGGCGCACCGGCTGCCGGCGGTTGCCGGGATTCTTTGCGGATTCGATCAGCGGCCGCTTGCCACGATT
CACCGGGGCGTGCTTCTGCCTCGATGCGTTGCCGCTGGGCGGCCTGCGCGGCCTTCAACTTCTCCACCAG
GTCATCACCCAGCGCCGCGCCGATTTGTACCGGGCCGGATGGTTTGCGACCGCTCACGCCGATTCCTCGG
GCTTGGGGGTTCCAGTGCCATTGCAGGGCCGGCAGACAACCCAGCCGCTTACGCCTGGCCAACCGCCCGT
TCCTCCACACATGGGGCATTCCACGGCGTCGGTGCCTGGTTGTTCTTGATTTTCCATGCCGCCTCCTTTA
GCCGCTAAAATTCATCTACTCATTTATTCATTTGCTCATTTACTCTGGTAGCTGCGCGATGTATTCAGAT
AGCAGCTCGGTAATGGTCTTGCCTTGGCGTACCGCGTACATCTTCAGCTTGGTGTGATCCTCCGCCGGCA
ACTGAAAGTTGACCCGCTTCATGGCTGGCGTGTCTGCCAGGCTGGCCAACGTTGCAGCCTTGCTGCTGCG
TGCGCTCGGACGGCCGGCACTTAGCGTGTTTGTGCTTTTGCTCATTTTCTCTTTACCTCATTAACTCAAA
TGAGTTTTGATTTAATTTCAGCGGCCAGCGCCTGGACCTCGCGGGCAGCGTCGCCCTCGGGTTCTGATTC
AAGAACGGTTGTGCCGGCGGCGGCAGTGCCTGGGTAGCTCACGCGCTGCGTGATACGGGACTCAAGAATG
GGCAGCTCGTACCCGGCCAGCGCCTCGGCAACCTCACCGCCGATGCGCGTGCCTTTGATCGCCCGCGACA
CGACAAAGGCCGCTTGTAGCCTTCCATCCGTGACCTCAATGCGCTGCTTAACCAGCTCCACCAGGTCGGC
GGTGGCCCATATGTCGTAAGGGCTTGGCTGCACCGGAATCAGCACGAAGTCGGCTGCCTTGATCGCGGAC
ACAGCCAAGTCCGCCGCCTGGGGCGCTCCGTCGATCACTACGAAGTCGCGCCGGCCGATGGCCTTCACGT
CGCGGTCAATCGTCGGGCGGTCGATGCCGACAACGGTTAGCGGTTGATCTTCCCGCACGGCCGCCCAATC
GCGGGCACTGCCCTGGGGATCGGAATCGACTAACAGAACATCGGCCCCGGCGAGTTGCAGGGCGCGGGCT
AGATGGGTTGCGATGGTCGTCTTGCCTGACCCGCCTTTCTGGTTAAGTACAGCGATAACCTTCATGCGTT
CCCCTTGCGTATTTGTTTATTTACTCATCGCATCATATACGCAGCGACCGCATGACGCAAGCTGTTTTAC
TCAAATACACATCACCTTTTTAGACGGCGGCGCTCGGTTTCTTCAGCGGCCAAGCTGGCCGGCCAGGCCG
CCAGCTTGGCATCAGACAAACCGGCCAGGATTTCATGCAGCCGCACGGTTGAGACGTGCGCGGGCGGCTC
GAACACGTACCCGGCCGCGATCATCTCCGCCTCGATCTCTTCGGTAATGAAAAACGGTTCGTCCTGGCCG
TCCTGGTGCGGTTTCATGCTTGTTCCTCTTGGCGTTCATTCTCGGCGGCCGCCAGGGCGTCGGCCTCGGT
CAATGCGTCCTCACGGAAGGCACCGCGCCGCCTGGCCTCGGTGGGCGTCACTTCCTCGCTGCGCTCAAGT
GCGCGGTACAGGGTCGAGCGATGCACGCCAAGCAGTGCAGCCGCCTCTTTCACGGTGCGGCCTTCCTGGT
CGATCAGCTCGCGGGCGTGCGCGATCTGTGCCGGGGTGAGGGTAGGGCGGGGGCCAAACTTCACGCCTCG
GGCCTTGGCGGCCTCGCGCCCGCTCCGGGTGCGGTCGATGATTAGGGAACGCTCGAACTCGGCAATGCCG
GCGAACACGGTCAACACCATGCGGCCGGCCGGCGTGGTGGTGTCGGCCCACGGCTCTGCCAGGCTACGCA
GGCCCGCGCCGGCCTCCTGGATGCGCTCGGCAATGTCCAGTAGGTCGCGGGTGCTGCGGGCCAGGCGGTC
TAGCCTGGTCACTGTCACAACGTCGCCAGGGCGTAGGTGGTCAAGCATCCTGGCCAGCTCCGGGCGGTCG
CGCCTGGTGCCGGTGATCTTCTCGGAAAACAGCTTGGTGCAGCCGGCCGCGTGCAGTTCGGCCCGTTGGT
TGGTCAAGTCCTGGTCGTCGGTGCTGACGCGGGCATAGCCCAGCAGGCCAGCGGCGGCGCTCTTGTTCAT
GGCGTAATGTCTCCGGTTCTAGTCGCAAGTATTCTACTTTATGCGACTAAAACACGCGACAAGAAAACGC
CAGGAAAAGGGCAGGGCGGCAGCCTGTCGCGTAACTTAGGACTTGTGCGACATGTCGTTTTCAGAAGACG
GCTGCACTGAACGTCAGAAGCCGACTGCACTATAGCAGCGGAGGGGTTGGATCAAAGTACTTTGATCCCG
AGGGGAACCCTGTGGTTGGCATGCACATACAAATGGACGAACGGATAAACCT
Features (pLannotate 1.2.2; 32 found; start..end, strand, type, name):
     54..78      -  misc_feature   RB T-DNA repeat: right border repeat from nopaline C58 T-DNA
    144..298     -  CDS            lacZα (fragment): LacZα fragment of β-galactosidase; lacZ fragment
    301..321     -  misc_feature   MCS (fragment): pUC18/19 multiple cloning site
    812..1153    +  promoter       CaMV 35S promoter: strong constitutive promoter from cauliflower mosaic virus
   1193..1579    +  CDS            13xMyc (fragment): 13 tandem Myc epitope tags
   1592..1716    +  protein_bind   attR1: mutant version of attR; recombination site for the Gateway® LR reaction LR Clonase™
   1753..1783    +  promoter       lac UV5 promoter: E. coli lac promoter with an "up" mutation
   1808..1836    +  promoter       cat promoter (fragment): promoter of the E. coli cat gene encoding chloramphenicol acetyltransferase
   1837..2496    +  CDS            CmR: chloramphenicol acetyltransferase; cat; confers resistance to chloramphenicol
   2675..2833    +  CDS            ccdA (fragment): CCDA_ECO57 - Also known as H, letA. Experimental evidence at protein level: Swiss-Prot protein existence level 1. Antitoxin component of a type II toxin-antitoxin (TA) system which inhibits the post-segregational killing (PSK) of plasmid-free cells, also referred to as a plasmid addiction system. Binds to and blocks the activity of CcdB; will also remove bound CcdB protein from the CcdB-GyrA complex by forming a CcdA-CcdB complex, a process termed rejuvenation. Functions as a transcriptional corepressor for the ccdAB operon, repression also requires CcdB (By similarity). From Escherichia coli
   2838..3140    +  CDS            ccdB: CCDB_ECOLI - Also known as G, letB, letD. Experimental evidence at protein level: Swiss-Prot protein existence level 1. Toxic component of a type II toxin-antitoxin (TA) system, functioning in plasmid maintainence. Responsible for the post- segregational killing (PSK) of plasmid-free cells, also referred to as a plasmid addiction system. Half-life of over 2 hours. Cell killing by CcdB is accompanied by filamentation, defects in chromosome and plasmid segregation, defects in cell division, formation of anucleate cells, decreased DNA synthesis and plasmid loss. Interferes with the activity of DN
   3184..3308    -  protein_bind   attR2: mutant version of attR; recombination site for the Gateway® LR reaction LR Clonase™
   3334..3586    +  terminator     NOS terminator: nopaline synthase terminator and poly(A) signal
   3642..3664    -  protein_bind   lac operator (fragment): The lac repressor binds to the lac operator to inhibit transcription in E. coli. This inhibition can be relieved by adding lactose or isopropyl-β-D-thiogalactopyranoside (IPTG). lac repressor encoded by lacI
   3668..3698    -  promoter       lac promoter: promoter for the E. coli lac operon
   3713..3734    -  protein_bind   CAP binding site: CAP binding activates transcription in the presence of cAMP. E. coli catabolite activator protein
   3768..4020    -  terminator     NOS terminator: nopaline synthase terminator and poly(A) signal
   4027..4233    -  CDS            ocd (fragment): OCD_AGRFC - Experimental evidence at protein level: Swiss-Prot protein existence level 1. Catalyzes the conversion of L-ornithine into L-proline with release of ammonia. Is involved in the utilization of nopaline, a catabolic pathway that proceeds through L-arginine and L-ornithine to L-proline. Nopaline is a predominant opine in plant cells transformed with Ti plasmid pTiC58. From Agrobacterium fabrum (strain C58 / ATCC 33970) (Agrobacterium tumefaciens (strain C58)).
   4240..4389    -  CDS            ble (fragment): BLE_KLEPN - Experimental evidence at protein level: Swiss-Prot protein existence level 1. Binding protein with a strong affinity to the bleomycin family of antibiotics. Binds to CL990; an antimitotic-antibiotic compound. From Klebsiella pneumoniae.
   4410..5204    -  CDS            NeoR/KanR: aminoglycoside phosphotransferase from Tn5; aph(3')-II (or nptII); confers resistance to neomycin, kanamycin, and G418 (Geneticin®)
   5225..5408    -  promoter       NOS promoter: nopaline synthase promoter NOS promoter
   5614..5638    -  misc_feature   LB T-DNA repeat: left border repeat from nopaline C58 T-DNA
   5897..5920    +  promoter       Pc promoter (fragment): intI1 (promoter lies within the coding sequence); class 1 integron promoter
   6096..6152    +  CDS            GmR (fragment): gentamycin acetyltransferase; aacC1; confers resistance to gentamycin
   6163..6950    +  CDS            SmR (fragment): aminoglycoside adenylyltransferase (Murphy, 1985); aadA; confers resistance to spectinomycin and streptomycin
   7196..7784    +  rep_origin     ori: high-copy-number ColE1/pMB1/pBR322/pUC origin of replication
   7970..8110    -  misc_feature   bom: basis of mobility region from pBR322
   8212..8251    -  CDS            rop (fragment): Rop protein, which maintains plasmids at low copy number; rop
   8454..8648    -  rep_origin     pVS1 oriV: origin of replication for the Pseudomonas plasmid pVS1 (Heeb et al., 2000)
   8714..9787    -  CDS            pVS1 RepA: replication protein from the Pseudomonas plasmid pVS1 (Heeb et al., 2000)
  10216..10845   -  CDS            pVS1 StaA: stability protein from the Pseudomonas plasmid pVS1 (Heeb et al., 2000)
  11405..11806   -  CDS            Y4CG_SINFN (fragment): Protein inferred from homology: Swiss-Prot protein existence level 3. From Sinorhizobium fredii (strain NBRC 101917 / NGR234).
