[The description below was written by a language model from this plasmid's Addgene catalogue record and pLannotate feature annotations shown in this document.]
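Description:
pGWB421 is an empty Gateway destination binary vector for Agrobacterium-mediated plant transformation, built on the pPZP221 backbone. In that backbone the original plant gentamycin-resistance marker was replaced by a kanamycin-resistance cassette. The full sequence record is about 12.1 kb. Outside the T-DNA, the plasmid carries a ColE1/pBR322-type origin with the bom mobilisation region for replication in E. coli. It also carries the pVS1 oriV, RepA and StaA functions, which give replication and stable maintenance in Agrobacterium. An aadA gene provides spectinomycin/streptomycin selection in bacteria. The Gateway cassette adds chloramphenicol resistance, so the empty vector is selected on both drugs. It must be propagated in a ccdB-tolerant strain.

Between the nopaline-type right and left border repeats lie two plant units. The first is the expression cassette: the CaMV 35S promoter, a tandem Myc epitope array, attR1, the CmR and ccdB genes, attR2 and a NOS terminator. The catalogue describes the Myc array as 10xMyc, while the annotation tool matched it as a fragment of a 13xMyc feature. An LR recombination with an entry clone replaces the CmR–ccdB segment with the gene of interest, and loss of the toxic ccdB counter-selects unrecombined plasmid in ordinary E. coli strains. The result is an N-terminally Myc-tagged fusion protein expressed constitutively in plants. The second unit, near the left border and in the opposite orientation, is NOS promoter–NPTII–NOS terminator, which confers kanamycin selection on transformed plant tissue. Residual lacZα and lac promoter fragments are remnants of the parental cloning site.

The vector is suited to making transgenic plants, where the Myc tag allows the protein of interest to be detected or immunoprecipitated.
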