Addgene plasmid #74815: pGWB421
Purpose: (Empty Backbone) Gateway cloning compatible binary vector for N-terminal fusion with 10xMyc (CaMV35S promoter).
Depositing lab: Tsuyoshi Nakagawa. Depositing organization: Shimane University. Publication: Improved Gateway binary vectors: high-performance vectors for creation of fusion constructs in transgenic analysis of plants. Nakagawa T, Suzuki T, Murata S, Nakamura S, Hino T, Maeo K, Tabata R, Kawai T, Tanaka K, Niwa Y, Watanabe Y, Nakamura K, Kimura T, Ishiguro S. Biosci Biotechnol Biochem. 2007 Aug;71(8):2095-100. Epub 2007 Aug 7. 10.1271/bbb.70216 PubMed 17690442.
Backbone
  Vector backbone: pPZP221
  Backbone manufacturer: Hajdukiewicz P., Svab Z. and Maliga P.
  Backbone size (bp): 8500
  Modifications to backbone: gentamycin-resistant marker was removed and kanamycin-resistant marker (NOS promoter:NPTII:NOS terminator) was inserted.
  Vector type: Plant Expression
  Promoter: CaMV35S
  Selectable markers: Kanamycin
Growth in bacteria
  Bacterial resistance: Chloramphenicol and Spectinomycin, 25 & 50 μg/mL
  Growth temperature: 37°C
  Growth strain: ccdB Survival
  Copy number: High Copy
Gene/Insert
  Cloning method: Gateway Cloning
Terms and licenses: Academic/Nonprofit Terms; Industry Terms: Not Available to Industry
How to cite: pGWB421 was a gift from Tsuyoshi Nakagawa (Addgene plasmid # 74815 ; http://n2t.net/addgene:74815 ; RRID:Addgene_74815)
