>Addgene plasmid #74815 | pGWB421 | addgene partial sequence | sequence record 162893 | CAT-R 5'-GCAACTGACTGAAATGCCTC-3'
TGGTATATCCAGTGATTTTTTTCTCCATTTTAGCTTCCTTAGCTCCTGAAAATCTCGACGGATCCTAACT
CAAAATCCACACATTATACGAGCCGGAAGCATAAAGTGTAAAGCCTGGGGTGCCTAATGCGGCCCCTCGA
GGGGCCGCCATAGTGACTGGATATGTTGTGTTTTACAGTATTATGTAGTCTGTTTTTTATGCAAAATCTA
ATTTAATATATTGATATTTATATCATTTTACGTTTCTCGTTCAGCTTTTTTGTACAAACTTGTGATAACA
GCGCTACCGTTCAAGTCTTCCTCGGAGATTAGCTTTTGTTCACCGTTCAAATCTTCTTCAGAAATCAACT
TTTGTTCACCGTCGAGTCCGTTCAAGTCTTCTTCTGAGATTAATTTTTGTTCACCGTTCAAGTCTTCCTC
GGAGATTAGCTTTTGTTCACCGTTCAAATCTTCTTCAGAAATCAACTTTTGTTCACCGTCGAGTCCGTTC
AAGTCTTCTTCTGAGATTAATTTTTGTTCACCGTTCAAGTCTTCCTCGGAGATTAGCTTTTGTTCACCGT
TCAAATCTTCTTCAGAAATCAACTTTTGTTCACCGTCGAGTCCGTTCAAGTCTTCTTCTGAGATTAATTT
TTGTTCACCGTTCAAGTCTTCCTCGGAGATTAGCTTTTGTTCACCGTTAATTAACCCGCTCATTCTAGAG
TCCCCCGTGTTCTCTCCAAATGAAATGAACTTCCTTATATAGAGGAAGGGTCTTGCGA
